>Addgene plasmid #128355 | pSDMA66 | addgene full sequence | sequence record 254590 | Addgene NGS Result
ACACGATGTTTTCCATCAGTAACATCGGGGCACTTGTACATATTCTCCCAGGCAGACAAAGATATGACAA
GACCTTCACGGCCGACGGTTGCAACATCCTTCTCCAATTTGAGCTGCTACAATCTCCTGCTTCATGGCAT
TCCAGTCACATCAAGGTATCCATCTCTTTCGGCATAGCTAATCTAGGAAGAATGAATATACCACGTCTAT
AACTGATCAGACCTAAAGGGCTTCAGTATCGGTTATACACCAGGATCAATGGCAAATAAGACTCACAAAT
TGGGATGATCATCAGCAGATGGTGTTATTCAACGGGCAGACCGTGAGTACAAAGTGTTCAGCGTTGAATG
GCACCGTATATACAAATATGCTGAGCCTGTTATAACCTTAGCTTCTTCTCCTGTTGCTTCCCTTGGCCTG
TAAAGTCAAGTTCCGCCGTGTTCTATTATCATAAATGATCGACTTCCATCAATGGAAGGGTAAGCTCGCG
TCCTTAAGCATAGGCGGTCTCAGAGTGCCATCCAGTCCAGCGCTCAAGGTTCCTAGGAAGGGGGGTTCGC
CTTTAAGAATTCAGGGGGCTGTGGTAGCTCGACGATGCCAGGTGTCATGGAGAGGTCCAAGAAATTGATG
ATAACCATTCCCTAGTCCGCAAAGTGCCTCGTATGATCCAAAGTGCCAAGATTGTACGATAGGGTGGATA
TCCAAAGCAAGAAGATAAACGTCCAATTCCATGATTTGAAGTCTATGGGCAGATCTTGCCGCTACAGGGC
GCGTCAGGTGGCACTTTTCGGGGAAATGTGCGCGGAACCCCTATTTGTTTATTTTTCTAAATACATTCAA
ATATGTATCCGCTCATGAGACAATAACCCTGATAAATGCTTCAATAATATTGAAAAAGGAAGAGTATGAG
TATTCAACATTTCCGTGTCGCCCTTATTCCCTTTTTTGCGGCATTTTGCCTTCCTGTTTTTGCTCACCCA
GAAACGCTGGTGAAAGTAAAAGATGCTGAAGATCAGTTGGGTGCACGAGTGGGTTACATCGAACTGGATC
TCAACAGCGGTAAGATCCTTGAGAGTTTTCGCCCCGAAGAACGTTTTCCAATGATGAGCACTTTTAAAGT
TCTGCTATGTGGCGCGGTATTATCCCGTATTGACGCCGGGCAAGAGCAACTCGGTCGCCGCATACACTAT
TCTCAGAATGACTTGGTTGAGTACTCACCAGTCACAGAAAAGCATCTTACGGATGGCATGACAGTAAGAG
AATTATGCAGTGCTGCCATAACCATGAGTGATAACACTGCGGCCAACTTACTTCTGACAACGATCGGAGG
ACCGAAGGAGCTAACCGCTTTTTTGCACAACATGGGGGATCATGTAACTCGCCTTGATCGTTGGGAACCG
GAGCTGAATGAAGCCATACCAAACGACGAGCGTGACACCACGATGCCTGTAGCAATGGCAACAACGTTGC
GCAAACTATTAACTGGCGAACTACTTACTCTAGCTTCCCGGCAACAATTAATAGACTGGATGGAGGCGGA
TAAAGTTGCAGGACCACTTCTGCGCTCGGCCCTTCCGGCTGGCTGGTTTATTGCTGATAAATCTGGAGCC
GGTGAGCGTGGGTCTCGCGGTATCATTGCAGCACTGGGGCCAGATGGTAAGCCCTCCCGTATCGTAGTTA
TCTACACGACGGGGAGTCAGGCAACTATGGATGAACGAAATAGACAGATCGCTGAGATAGGTGCCTCACT
GATTAAGCATTGGTAACTGTCAGACCAAGTTTACTCATATATACTTTAGATTGATTTAAAACTTCATTTT
TAATTTAAAAGGATCTAGGTGAAGATCCTTTTTGATAATCTCATGACCAAAATCCCTTAACGTGAGTTTT
CGTTCCACTGAGCGTCAGACCCCGTAGAAAAGATCAAAGGATCTTCTTGAGATCCTTTTTTTCTGCGCGT
AATCTGCTGCTTGCAAACAAAAAAACCACCGCTACCAGCGGTGGTTTGTTTGCCGGATCAAGAGCTACCA
ACTCTTTTTCCGAAGGTAACTGGCTTCAGCAGAGCGCAGATACCAAATACTGTTCTTCTAGTGTAGCCGT
AGTTAGGCCACCACTTCAAGAACTCTGTAGCACCGCCTACATACCTCGCTCTGCTAATCCTGTTACCAGT
GGCTGCTGCCAGTGGCGATAAGTCGTGTCTTACCGGGTTGGACTCAAGACGATAGTTACCGGATAAGGCG
CAGCGGTCGGGCTGAACGGGGGGTTCGTGCACACAGCCCAGCTTGGAGCGAACGACCTACACCGAACTGA
GATACCTACAGCGTGAGCTATGAGAAAGCGCCACGCTTCCCGAAGGGAGAAAGGCGGACAGGTATCCGGT
AAGCGGCAGGGTCGGAACAGGAGAGCGCACGAGGGAGCTTCCAGGGGGAAACGCCTGGTATCTTTATAGT
CCTGTCGGGTTTCGCCACCTCTGACTTGAGCGTCGATTTTTGTGATGCTCGTCAGGGGGGCGGAGCCTAT
GGAAAAACGCCAGCAACGCGGCCTTTTTACGGTTCCTGGCCTTTTGCTGGCCTTTTGCTCACATGTTCTT
TCCTGCGTTATCCCCTGATTCTGTGGATAACCGTATTACCGCCTTTGAGTGAGCTGATACCGCTCGCCGC
AGCCGAACGACCGAGCGCAGCGAGTCAGTGAGCGAGGAAGCGGAAGAGCGCCCAATACGCAAACCGCCTC
TCCCCGCGCGTTGGCCGATTCATTAATGCAGCTGGCACGACAGGTTTCCCGACTGGAAAGCGGGCAGTGA
GCGCAACGCAATTAATGTGAGTTAGCTCACTCATTAGGCACCCCAGGCTTTACACTTTATGCTTCCGGCT
CGTATGTTGTGTGGAATTGTGAGCGGATAACAATTTCACACAGGAAACAGCTATGACCATGATTACGCCA
AGCGCGCAATTAACCCTCACTAAAGGGAACAAAAGCTGGAGCTCGGATCCACTAGTAACGGCCGCCAGTG
TGCTGGAATTCGCCCTTGGTTTATCTGTATTAACACGGAAGAGATGTAGAAACTAGCTTCCTGGTTTCAG
AGACAAGGAGCCATGAAGATCCTGAGGATTCAACGGCGTTGCTGAGGGTGGGAAGGATGGTATTGTTGTC
TGTAGATAGATTAATGGGCATATAATGTCAAAAAAGATGATTGACACGATGTCTGTCTCGAATTCGCAGT
GTGCTAAAATTGTATCACTTCTCTAATATGTATATATACACCCTCTAAGGAAAATTAACCCCTTACCGCC
TTCACGTCCCATTCGCCATGCCGAAGCATGTTGCCCAGCCGGCGCCAGCGAGGAGGCTGGGACCATGCCG
GCCAAAAGCACCGACTCGGTGCCACTTTTTCAAGTTGATAACGGACTAGCCTTATTTTAACTTGCTATTT
CTAGCTCTAAAACTAAAATCCTCTTCCGTCGGGGACGAGCTTACTCGTTTCGTCCTCACGGACTCATCAG
CCCGACAGACATGTTGGGCGAGTTTACTAATGGAAAAAGACAATTAGCAAAGAGGCTGCATATTAGGAGA
CGCGGTGAAGATTGGGGAGGACAATAGGGTCCGTGCACCAAAAAGTCCTGACGGCAGCTCTGTTCAACGC
ACATCCATCTCTTCCAGCTATGCGTGTGGCACCAGCACGGATGGATTGTTGCACCAAAAGGACAAGGCGA
GATGGATGCAGGTCGAGGCGATGCGGTGCTATCGGCCCTCGTTGTCGAACGCCACGTCGTCCTCTCGGCG
ACCGTCAATCCTGGAAGGAAATGACCAAGCGTGCACCCAGCATCCAGCATCCAACATCCAGCACCCAGCA
CCTAGCACCCATGATCCAATGGCCGGCATGCAGATCAGCGTGGGGAGAGCACCATCTAGCAGCCCCTGGC
AGGCCCAGCATTGTGCTCGGATGTGCGATAGGCGGTGGGTGCGATAAGGTGGATTAGTGGAGGATGGAGG
ACTGAGTGGCGGGCAAGGGAAGGGGGCGGGAAGATGACTCACCTTGGGCAGTGGGTGGGGGATGCGGTAT
AGGGGATGTATGTGGATGCTGGCGGAGGATAGAAGCTGTAAGCTGAGCTGGTGCCAACGGTGACGCTGTG
AGAGTGGTCTCGGCGACCCTGACGGCGACTCGGCGTTACCCCGTGTGGCACACCGGACGCGCGTCGAGTG
ACGTTGCTGCTATTGTTGTTACCATCATCCTCTCCTCCGACAACCATACACTCAGTGCACACCATGCCAC
TCGAATCCTGCATGCTTATGTGAGTCCTCCCCTTCCCGTGCGCCGCTCTCCAGCTCACATCCTCGCAGCA
AGGGCGAATTCTGCAGATATCCATCACACTGGCGGCCGCTCGAGGGGGGGCCCGGTACCCAATTCGCCCT
ATAGTGAGTCGTATTACGCGCGCTCACTGGCCGTCGTTTTACAACGTCGTGACTGGGAAAACCCTGGCGT
TACCCAACTTAATCGCCTTGCAGCACATCCCCCTTTCGCCAGCTGGCGTAATAGCGAAGAGGCCCGCACC
GATCGCCCTTCCCAACAGTTGCGCAGCCTGAATGGCGAATGGAAATTGTAAGCGTTAATATTTTGTTAAA
ATTCGCGTTAAATTTTTGTTAAATCAGCTCATTTTTTTAACCAATAGGCCGAAATCGGCAAAATCCCTTA
TAAATCAAAAGAATAGACCGAGATAGGGTTGAGTCCATGGCTGCGAGGATGTGAGCTGGAGAGCGGCGCA
CGGGAAGGGGAGGACTCACATAAGCATGCAGGATTCGAGTGGCATGGTGTGCACTGAGTGTATGGTTGTC
GGAGGAGAGGATGATGGTAACAACAATAGCAGCAACGTCACTCGACGCGCGTCCGGTGTGCCACACGGGG
TAACGCCGAGTCGCCGTCAGGGTCGCCGAGACCACTCTCACAGCGTCACCGTTGGCACCAGCTCAGCTTA
CAGCTTCTATCCTCCGCCAGCATCCACATACATCCCCTATACCGCATCCCCCACCCACTGCCCAAGGTGA
GTCATCTTCCCGCCCCCTTCCCTTGCCCGCCACTCAGTCCTCCATCCTCCACTAATCCACCTTATCGCAC
CCACCGCCTATCGCACATCCGAGCACAATGCTGGGCCTGCCAGGGGCTGCTAGATGGTGCTCTCCCCACG
CTGATCTGCATGCCGGCCATTGGATCATGGGTGCTAGGTGCTGGGTGCTGGATGTTGGATGCTGGATGCT
GGGTGCACGCTTGGTCATTTCCTTCCAGGATTGACGGTCGCCGAGAGGACGACGTGGCGTTCGACAACGA
GGGCCGATAGCACCGCATCGCCTCGACCTGCATCCATCTCGCCTTGTCCTTTTGGTGCAACAATCCATCC
GTGCTGGTGCCACACGCATAGCTGGAAGAGATGGATGTGCGTTGAACAGAGCTGCCGTCAGGACTTTTTG
GTGCACGGACCCTATTGTCCTCCCCAATCTTCACCGCGTCTCCTAATATGCAGCCTCTTTGCTAATTGTC
TTTTTCCATTAGTAAACTCGCCCAACATGTCTATGGCGGCCGCCACTCTTGACGACACGGCTTACCGGTA
CCGCACCAGTGTCCCGGGGGACGCCGAGGCCATCGAGGCACTGGATGGGTCCTTCACCACCGACACCGTC
TTCCGCGTCACCGCCACCGGGGACGGCTTCACCCTGCGGGAGGTGCCGGTGGACCCGCCCCTGACCAAGG
TGTTCCCCGACGACGAATCGGACGACGAATCGGACGACGGGGAGGACGGCGACCCGGACTCCCGGACGTT
CGTCGCGTACGGGGACGACGGCGACCTGGCGGGCTTCGTGGTCGTCTCGTACTCCGGCTGGAACCGCCGG
CTGACCGTCGAGGACATCGAGGTCGCCCCGGAGCACCGGGGGCACGGGGTCGGGCGCGCGTTGATGGGGC
TCGCGACGGAGTTCGCCCGCGAGCGGGGCGCCGGGCACCTCTGGCTGGAGGTCACCAACGTTAACGCACC
GGCTATCCACGCGTACCGGCGGATGGGGTTCACCCTCTGCGGCCTGGACACCGCCCTGTACGACGGCACC
GCCTCGGACGGCGAGCAGGCGCTCTACATGAGCATGCCCTGCCCCTAAGAATTCGTGAAGGCGGTAAGGG
GTTAATTTTCCTTAGAGGGTGTATATATACATATTAGAGAAGTGATACAATTTTAGCACACTGCGAATTC
GAGACAGACATCGTGTCAATCATCTTTTTTGACATTATATGCCCATTAATCTATCTACAGACAACAATAC
CATCCTTCCCACCCTCAGCAACGCCGTTGAATCCTCAGGATCTTCATGGCTCCTTGTCTCTGAAACCAGG
AAGCTAGTTTCTACATCTCTTCCGTGTTAATACAGATAAACCGGCCAATGAAGCACGCTCAAAATTATGC
CTGTCAAAACAGTCAGCTCCATCCTTTTCTTCCCTTTACGTATCATATGCTGTTTTTTTTTTTTTTTCGA
CACAAGTTCAAAGGGCTGGCGCTGCTTAGGATCCATCACACCATTCGTCAACGTATTGTGAATCAAAGAA
ATGCTCTTCGATATTCTTTATCAGGGCAAGGGAACAGACAGATACCAGCAGGCTTCACAACTCTGAGTCG
CTCGGCCAAAGAGGAAAAGAAAAGAGGATGCCGGCACTTTCTATACAGTCACAAGACGCGAATGACAATC
CGGCACTTTATCGCATCATGTCTGAATTTGTGAAGGGACTTTGAGATATAATCAGGGGGTCAGACGCACT
TTACAACTCTGAATCGCTTCGGAGTAAGGAAGTGGAACTGACAGATACACTTTATAGAGCCTTGGGAACC
ATCTGGACCAAGAAGAAGGGAAAAAAAGGCTACAGTGAGTGAGCAACCTATGCTCACCTTTATCCTGACG
TTGATTGAGTCTAGAGGCCAAAGATCCAAGGCAAGGCGAAATATTCCATTGTCCAGTTCATGGCTGAGTG
ACCGTTGTTTAGGTTGATCGAGGCGAAAAGAGAAGTCGATGTTGATGATTGTGAGACCGAAATCAGACTT
GGCCGCTTTTTATAGTTCAAAAAAGGGGCCCAGAGGTCAGTGGGCTCGCCACTCGATGCATAAGCAATCC
ACTTGGCACAGACTGGTTTGGTTTAATTAACACAAGTATCGTGGCGCGCC
Features (pLannotate 1.2.2; 16 found; start..end, strand, type, name):
    758..774     -  rep_origin     f1 ori (fragment): f1 bacteriophage origin of replication; arrow indicates direction of (+) strand synthesis
    801..905     +  promoter       AmpR promoter: bla
    906..1766    +  CDS            AmpR: β-lactamase; bla; confers resistance to ampicillin, carbenicillin, and related antibiotics
   1937..2525    +  rep_origin     ori: high-copy-number ColE1/pMB1/pBR322/pUC origin of replication
   2708..2800    +  CDS            lacI (fragment): lac repressor; lacI; The lac repressor binds to the lac operator to inhibit transcription in E. coli. This inhibition can be relieved by adding lactose or isopropyl-β-D-thiogalactopyranoside (IPTG).
   2813..2834    +  protein_bind   CAP binding site: CAP binding activates transcription in the presence of cAMP. E. coli catabolite activator protein
   2849..2879    +  promoter       lac promoter: promoter for the E. coli lac operon
   2887..2903    +  protein_bind   lac operator: The lac repressor binds to the lac operator to inhibit transcription in E. coli. This inhibition can be relieved by adding lactose or isopropyl-β-D-thiogalactopyranoside (IPTG). lac repressor encoded by lacI
   2948..2966    +  promoter       T3 promoter: promoter for bacteriophage T3 RNA polymerase
   3368..3443    -  misc_RNA       gRNA scaffold: guide RNA scaffold for the Streptococcus pyogenes CRISPR/Cas9 system
   3477..3500    -  misc_RNA       sTRSV HHRz (fragment): hammerhead ribozyme from the tobacco ringspot virus satellite RNA (Khvorova et al., 2003)
   4379..4399    +  misc_feature   MCS (fragment): pBluescript multiple cloning site
   4408..4426    -  promoter       T7 promoter: promoter for bacteriophage T7 RNA polymerase
   4434..4589    +  CDS            lacZα (fragment): LacZα fragment of β-galactosidase; lacZ fragment
   4593..4724    -  rep_origin     M13 ori (fragment): M13 bacteriophage origin of replication; arrow indicates direction of (+) strand synthesis
   5573..6136    +  CDS            NrsR: nourseothricin acetyltransferase; Streptomyces noursei nat1; confers resistance to nourseothricin
