[The description below was written by a language model from this plasmid's Addgene catalogue record and pLannotate feature annotations shown in this document.]
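Description:
pSDMA66 is a CRISPR guide RNA delivery plasmid for the fungal pathogen Cryptococcus neoformans, built on the pBluescript II SK(-) cloning backbone. It is maintained in E. coli as a high-copy plasmid through the ColE1/pUC-type origin and selected with ampicillin via the β-lactamase gene. Typical pBluescript remnants are annotated around the insert region, including the lac promoter/operator, T3 and T7 promoters, a lacZα fragment, and fragments of the f1/M13 phage origin. For selection in Cryptococcus it carries a nourseothricin acetyltransferase (NAT) marker; the catalogue lists this marker as the insert name, although the functional payload is the guide RNA cassette. The feature table does not annotate the regulatory elements that drive NAT.

The guide cassette uses the C. neoformans ACT1 promoter and TRP1 terminator, an RNA polymerase II arrangement that would normally yield a capped, polyadenylated transcript unsuited to Cas9 loading. To get around this, the guide is embedded in a ribozyme construct: self-cleavage of the transcript liberates a guide RNA targeting ADE2. The annotation shows a Streptococcus pyogenes Cas9 gRNA scaffold on the reverse strand, with a hammerhead ribozyme fragment positioned just upstream of it in the direction of transcription. Any 3′ ribozyme, as well as the ACT1 and TRP1 sequences, are not picked up by the automated annotation. No Cas9 coding sequence is annotated, so the nuclease is presumably supplied separately. The associated work concerns targeted genome editing by CRISPR in C. neoformans, and this plasmid serves to direct Cas9 to the ADE2 locus.
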