Addgene plasmid #128355: pSDMA66
Purpose: gRNA ribozyme construct with Cryptococcus neoformans ACT1 promter and TRP1 terminator. Following ribozyme cleavage, a gRNA targeting ADE2 is liberated.
Depositing lab: James Fraser. Publication: Targeted Genome Editing via CRISPR in the Pathogen Cryptococcus neoformans. Arras SD, Chua SM, Wizrah MS, Faint JA, Yap AS, Fraser JA. PLoS One. 2016 Oct 6;11(10):e0164322. doi: 10.1371/journal.pone.0164322. eCollection 2016. PubMed 27711143.
Backbone
  Vector backbone: pBlueScript II SK(-)
  Backbone manufacturer: Stratagene
  Vector type: Unspecified
  Selectable markers: Nourseothricin
Growth in bacteria
  Bacterial resistance: Ampicillin, 100 μg/mL
  Growth temperature: 37°C
  Growth strain: DH5alpha
  Copy number: High Copy
Gene/Insert
  Gene/Insert name: Noureothricin (NAT)
  gRNA/shRNA sequence: AAAAGCACCGACTCGGTGCCACTTTTTCAAGTTGATAACGGACTAGCCTTATTTTAACTTGCTATTTCTAGCTCTAAAAC
  Species: Synthetic
  Promoter: ACT1
  Cloning method: Restriction Enzyme; 5′ cloning site Unknown (unknown if destroyed); 3′ cloning site Unknown (unknown if destroyed)
Terms and licenses: Academic/Nonprofit Terms; Industry Terms: Not Available to Industry
How to cite: pSDMA66 was a gift from James Fraser (Addgene plasmid # 128355 ; http://n2t.net/addgene:128355 ; RRID:Addgene_128355)
